Addgene plasmid #110068: pSY091
Purpose: Bacterial expression of L4
Depositing lab: Jay Keasling. Depositing organization: Lawrence Berkeley National Laboratory. Publication: Comprehensive in Vitro Analysis of Acyltransferase Domain Exchanges in Modular Polyketide Synthases and Its Application for Short-Chain Ketone Production. Yuzawa S, Deng K, Wang G, Baidoo EE, Northen TR, Adams PD, Katz L, Keasling JD. ACS Synth Biol. 2017 Jan 20;6(1):139-147. doi: 10.1021/acssynbio.6b00176. Epub 2016 Sep 6. PubMed 27548700.
Backbone
  Vector backbone: pET30
Growth in bacteria
  Bacterial resistance: Kanamycin, 50 μg/mL
  Growth temperature: 37°C
  Growth strain: DH10B
  Copy number: High Copy
Gene/Insert
  Gene/Insert name: L4
  Species: Synthetic
  Mutation: AT-swapped mutant
  Cloning method: Restriction Enzyme; 5′ cloning site unkown (unknown if destroyed); 3′ cloning site unknown (unknown if destroyed)
  Sequencing primers: 5′ unknown
Terms and licenses: Academic/Nonprofit Terms; Industry Terms: Not Available to Industry
How to cite: pSY091 was a gift from Jay Keasling (Addgene plasmid # 110068 ; http://n2t.net/addgene:110068 ; RRID:Addgene_110068)
