[The description below was written by a language model from this plasmid's Addgene catalogue record and pLannotate feature annotations shown in this document.]
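Description:
pSY091 is a pET30-based bacterial expression plasmid of about 12.7 kb, built to produce a synthetic protein designated L4 in E. coli. The record describes L4 as an "AT-swapped mutant", which, together with the associated study on acyltransferase domain exchanges in modular polyketide synthases, indicates an engineered polyketide synthase module whose acyltransferase domain has been replaced. The record does not say which parent synthase or donor domain was used, nor which restriction sites were used for cloning. Automated annotation recognises only one stretch of the roughly 7.4 kb coding region, by similarity to a mycobacterial polyketide synthase. This fits a PKS-type insert but should not be read as its source.

Expression follows the standard pET arrangement. A T7 promoter with an adjacent lac operator and the phage T7 gene 10 ribosome binding site drives the open reading frame, and a T7 terminator ends transcription. The plasmid-borne lacI gene supplies repressor, so transcription stays off until IPTG induction in a host that provides T7 RNA polymerase. Short histidine-tag matches lie at both ends of the insert region, suggesting polyhistidine sequences for metal-affinity purification, although whether the downstream one is in frame with L4 cannot be determined from the annotation. Selection is by kanamycin through the aph(3')-Ia gene. Replication relies on a pBR322-type ori accompanied by rop and bom, and an f1 origin is also present. The catalogue lists the copy number as high, although rop normally moderates it.

The depositor and sequencing-derived records differ by only a few bases and show the same feature set. The plasmid is suited to producing purified enzyme for in vitro analysis of domain-swapped synthases.
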