Features (pLannotate 1.2.2; 20 found; start..end, strand, type, name):
     12..467     +  rep_origin     f1 ori (sequence partly withheld): f1 bacteriophage origin of replication; arrow indicates direction of (+) strand synthesis
    494..551     +  promoter       AmpR promoter (fragment): bla
    560..1375    -  CDS            KanR: aminoglycoside phosphotransferase; aph(3')-Ia; confers resistance to kanamycin in bacteria or G418 (Geneticin®) in eukaryotes
   1497..2085    +  rep_origin     ori: high-copy-number ColE1/pMB1/pBR322/pUC origin of replication
   2271..2413    -  misc_feature   bom: basis of mobility region from pBR322
   2515..2706    -  CDS            rop: Rop protein, which maintains plasmids at low copy number; rop
   2723..3103    +  CDS            YPB1_ECOLX: Protein predicted: Swiss-Prot protein existence level 4. From Escherichia coli.
   3175..3466    -  CDS            TcR (fragment): tetracycline efflux protein; tet; confers resistance to tetracycline
   3481..3502    -  protein_bind   CAP binding site: CAP binding activates transcription in the presence of cAMP. E. coli catabolite activator protein
   3515..4597    -  CDS            lacI: lac repressor; lacI; The lac repressor binds to the lac operator to inhibit transcription in E. coli. This inhibition can be relieved by adding lactose or isopropyl-β-D-thiogalactopyranoside (IPTG).
   4598..4675    -  promoter       lacI promoter: lacI
   4683..4962    -  CDS            TcR (fragment): tetracycline efflux protein; tet; confers resistance to tetracycline
   4988..5006    +  promoter       T7 promoter: promoter for bacteriophage T7 RNA polymerase
   5007..5031    +  protein_bind   lac operator: The lac repressor binds to the lac operator to inhibit transcription in E. coli. This inhibition can be relieved by adding lactose or isopropyl-β-D-thiogalactopyranoside (IPTG). lac repressor encoded by lacI
   5046..5068    +  RBS            RBS: efficient ribosome binding site from bacteriophage T7 gene 10 (Olins and Rangwala, 1989)
   5087..5105    +  CDS            9xHis (fragment): 9xHis affinity tag
   7050..8342    +  CDS            pks15 (fragment): PKS15_MYCTU - Experimental evidence at protein level: Swiss-Prot protein existence level 1. From Mycobacterium tuberculosis (strain ATCC 25618 / H37Rv).
  12527..12544   +  CDS            9xHis (fragment): 9xHis affinity tag
  12554..12603   +  CDS            SET1 (fragment): solubility-enhancement tag derived from T7 phage gene 10B
  12611..12658   +  terminator     T7 terminator: transcription terminator for bacteriophage T7 RNA polymerase
>Addgene plasmid #110068 | pSY091 | depositor full sequence | sequence record 207080 | pSY091 sequence 12683 bps
TGGCGAATGGG
[124 nt withheld, positions 12-135]
C
[91 nt withheld, positions 137-227]
A
[49 nt withheld, positions 229-277]
CCTTTGACGTTGGAGTCCACGTTCTTT
[37 nt withheld, positions 305-341]
ACCCTATCTCGGTCTATTCTTTTGATTTATAAGGGATTTTGCCGATTTCGGCCTATTGGTTAAAAAATGA
GCTGATTTAACAAAAATTTAACGCGAATTTTAACAAAATATTAACGTTTACAATTTCAGGTGGCACTTTT
CGGGGAAATGTGCGCGGAACCCCTATTTGTTTATTTTTCTAAATACATTCAAATATGTATCCGCTCATGA
ATTAATTCTTAGAAAAACTCATCGAGCATCAAATGAAACTGCAATTTATTCATATCAGGATTATCAATAC
CATATTTTTGAAAAAGCCGTTTCTGTAATGAAGGAGAAAACTCACCGAGGCAGTTCCATAGGATGGCAAG
ATCCTGGTATCGGTCTGCGATTCCGACTCGTCCAACATCAATACAACCTATTAATTTCCCCTCGTCAAAA
ATAAGGTTATCAAGTGAGAAATCACCATGAGTGACGACTGAATCCGGTGAGAATGGCAAAAGTTTATGCA
TTTCTTTCCAGACTTGTTCAACAGGCCAGCCATTACGCTCGTCATCAAAATCACTCGCATCAACCAAACC
GTTATTCATTCGTGATTGCGCCTGAGCGAGACGAAATACGCGATCGCTGTTAAAAGGACAATTACAAACA
GGAATCGAATGCAACCGGCGCAGGAACACTGCCAGCGCATCAACAATATTTTCACCTGAATCAGGATATT
CTTCTAATACCTGGAATGCTGTTTTCCCGGGGATCGCAGTGGTGAGTAACCATGCATCATCAGGAGTACG
GATAAAATGCTTGATGGTCGGAAGAGGCATAAATTCCGTCAGCCAGTTTAGTCTGACCATCTCATCTGTA
ACATCATTGGCAACGCTACCTTTGCCATGTTTCAGAAACAACTCTGGCGCATCGGGCTTCCCATACAATC
GATAGATTGTCGCACCTGATTGCCCGACATTATCGCGAGCCCATTTATACCCATATAAATCAGCATCCAT
GTTGGAATTTAATCGCGGCCTAGAGCAAGACGTTTCCCGTTGAATATGGCTCATAACACCCCTTGTATTA
CTGTTTATGTAAGCAGACAGTTTTATTGTTCATGACCAAAATCCCTTAACGTGAGTTTTCGTTCCACTGA
GCGTCAGACCCCGTAGAAAAGATCAAAGGATCTTCTTGAGATCCTTTTTTTCTGCGCGTAATCTGCTGCT
TGCAAACAAAAAAACCACCGCTACCAGCGGTGGTTTGTTTGCCGGATCAAGAGCTACCAACTCTTTTTCC
GAAGGTAACTGGCTTCAGCAGAGCGCAGATACCAAATACTGTCCTTCTAGTGTAGCCGTAGTTAGGCCAC
CACTTCAAGAACTCTGTAGCACCGCCTACATACCTCGCTCTGCTAATCCTGTTACCAGTGGCTGCTGCCA
GTGGCGATAAGTCGTGTCTTACCGGGTTGGACTCAAGACGATAGTTACCGGATAAGGCGCAGCGGTCGGG
CTGAACGGGGGGTTCGTGCACACAGCCCAGCTTGGAGCGAACGACCTACACCGAACTGAGATACCTACAG
CGTGAGCTATGAGAAAGCGCCACGCTTCCCGAAGGGAGAAAGGCGGACAGGTATCCGGTAAGCGGCAGGG
TCGGAACAGGAGAGCGCACGAGGGAGCTTCCAGGGGGAAACGCCTGGTATCTTTATAGTCCTGTCGGGTT
TCGCCACCTCTGACTTGAGCGTCGATTTTTGTGATGCTCGTCAGGGGGGCGGAGCCTATGGAAAAACGCC
AGCAACGCGGCCTTTTTACGGTTCCTGGCCTTTTGCTGGCCTTTTGCTCACATGTTCTTTCCTGCGTTAT
CCCCTGATTCTGTGGATAACCGTATTACCGCCTTTGAGTGAGCTGATACCGCTCGCCGCAGCCGAACGAC
CGAGCGCAGCGAGTCAGTGAGCGAGGAAGCGGAAGAGCGCCTGATGCGGTATTTTCTCCTTACGCATCTG
TGCGGTATTTCACACCGCATATATGGTGCACTCTCAGTACAATCTGCTCTGATGCCGCATAGTTAAGCCA
GTATACACTCCGCTATCGCTACGTGACTGGGTCATGGCTGCGCCCCGACACCCGCCAACACCCGCTGACG
CGCCCTGACGGGCTTGTCTGCTCCCGGCATCCGCTTACAGACAAGCTGTGACCGTCTCCGGGAGCTGCAT
GTGTCAGAGGTTTTCACCGTCATCACCGAAACGCGCGAGGCAGCTGCGGTAAAGCTCATCAGCGTGGTCG
TGAAGCGATTCACAGATGTCTGCCTGTTCATCCGCGTCCAGCTCGTTGAGTTTCTCCAGAAGCGTTAATG
TCTGGCTTCTGATAAAGCGGGCCATGTTAAGGGCGGTTTTTTCCTGTTTGGTCACTGATGCCTCCGTGTA
AGGGGGATTTCTGTTCATGGGGGTAATGATACCGATGAAACGAGAGAGGATGCTCACGATACGGGTTACT
GATGATGAACATGCCCGGTTACTGGAACGTTGTGAGGGTAAACAACTGGCGGTATGGATGCGGCGGGACC
AGAGAAAAATCACTCAGGGTCAATGCCAGCGCTTCGTTAATACAGATGTAGGTGTTCCACAGGGTAGCCA
GCAGCATCCTGCGATGCAGATCCGGAACATAATGGTGCAGGGCGCTGACTTCCGCGTTTCCAGACTTTAC
GAAACACGGAAACCGAAGACCATTCATGTTGTTGCTCAGGTCGCAGACGTTTTGCAGCAGCAGTCGCTTC
ACGTTCGCTCGCGTATCGGTGATTCATTCTGCTAACCAGTAAGGCAACCCCGCCAGCCTAGCCGGGTCCT
CAACGACAGGAGCACGATCATGCGCACCCGTGGGGCCGCCATGCCGGCGATAATGGCCTGCTTCTCGCCG
AAACGTTTGGTGGCGGGACCAGTGACGAAGGCTTGAGCGAGGGCGTGCAAGATTCCGAATACCGCAAGCG
ACAGGCCGATCATCGTCGCGCTCCAGCGAAAGCGGTCCTCGCCGAAAATGACCCAGAGCGCTGCCGGCAC
CTGTCCTACGAGTTGCATGATAAAGAAGACAGTCATAAGTGCGGCGACGATAGTCATGCCCCGCGCCCAC
CGGAAGGAGCTGACTGGGTTGAAGGCTCTCAAGGGCATCGGTCGAGATCCCGGTGCCTAATGAGTGAGCT
AACTTACATTAATTGCGTTGCGCTCACTGCCCGCTTTCCAGTCGGGAAACCTGTCGTGCCAGCTGCATTA
ATGAATCGGCCAACGCGCGGGGAGAGGCGGTTTGCGTATTGGGCGCCAGGGTGGTTTTTCTTTTCACCAG
TGAGACGGGCAACAGCTGATTGCCCTTCACCGCCTGGCCCTGAGAGAGTTGCAGCAAGCGGTCCACGCTG
GTTTGCCCCAGCAGGCGAAAATCCTGTTTGATGGTGGTTAACGGCGGGATATAACATGAGCTGTCTTCGG
TATCGTCGTATCCCACTACCGAGATGTCCGCACCAACGCGCAGCCCGGACTCGGTAATGGCGCGCATTGC
GCCCAGCGCCATCTGATCGTTGGCAACCAGCATCGCAGTGGGAACGATGCCCTCATTCAGCATTTGCATG
GTTTGTTGAAAACCGGACATGGCACTCCAGTCGCCTTCCCGTTCCGCTATCGGCTGAATTTGATTGCGAG
TGAGATATTTATGCCAGCCAGCCAGACGCAGACGCGCCGAGACAGAACTTAATGGGCCCGCTAACAGCGC
GATTTGCTGGTGACCCAATGCGACCAGATGCTCCACGCCCAGTCGCGTACCGTCTTCATGGGAGAAAATA
ATACTGTTGATGGGTGTCTGGTCAGAGACATCAAGAAATAACGCCGGAACATTAGTGCAGGCAGCTTCCA
CAGCAATGGCATCCTGGTCATCCAGCGGATAGTTAATGATCAGCCCACTGACGCGTTGCGCGAGAAGATT
GTGCACCGCCGCTTTACAGGCTTCGACGCCGCTTCGTTCTACCATCGACACCACCACGCTGGCACCCAGT
TGATCGGCGCGAGATTTAATCGCCGCGACAATTTGCGACGGCGCGTGCAGGGCCAGACTGGAGGTGGCAA
CGCCAATCAGCAACGACTGTTTGCCCGCCAGTTGTTGTGCCACGCGGTTGGGAATGTAATTCAGCTCCGC
CATCGCCGCTTCCACTTTTTCCCGCGTTTTCGCAGAAACGTGGCTGGCCTGGTTCACCACGCGGGAAACG
GTCTGATAAGAGACACCGGCATACTCTGCGACATCGTATAACGTTACTGGTTTCACATTCACCACCCTGA
ATTGACTCTCTTCCGGGCGCTATCATGCCATACCGCGAAAGGTTTTGCGCCATTCGATGGTGTCCGGGAT
CTCGACGCTCTCCCTTATGCGACTCCTGCATTAGGAAGCAGCCCAGTAGTAGGTTGAGGCCGTTGAGCAC
CGCCGCCGCAAGGAATGGTGCATGCAAGGAGATGGCGCCCAACAGTCCCCCGGCCACGGGGCCTGCCACC
ATACCCACGCCGAAACAAGCGCTCATGAGCCCGAAGTGGCGAGCCCGATCTTCCCCATCGGTGATGTCGG
CGATATAGGCGCCAGCAACCGCACCTGTGGCGCCGGTGATGCCGGCCACGATGCGTCCGGCGTAGAGGAT
CGAGATCGATCTCGATCCCGCGAAATTAATACGACTCACTATAGGGGAATTGTGAGCGGATAACAATTCC
CCTCTAGAAATAATTTTGTTTAACTTTAAGAAGGAGATATACATATGGGCAGCAGCCACCACCACCACCA
CCACAGCAGCGGCCTGGTCCCGCGTGGTTCCCACATGGCAGGTCCACCGCCGTTCCCGCGTCGTCGTGGC
CCGAGCGGCCGTCGTCGTTGCGGCGGTCGTGCTACCCCGGGTAGCGTCCGTGACCGTACGGGTCGTCGTC
CGGCAGCCGTTCCGAGCCGTGCAGTTTGCGCAGCGGATCTGTGCGAAGAAAATGACGACGGCTCGAAGAA
TGTTTCTGAACATCGCGGTAGCGCAGGTGGTTCCGTGCTGTTTCCACGTACCGGCACCGTCCTGCCGTGG
GTACTGACCGGTCCTGGCGCAGCGGCGGTTCGCGCACGCTCCGAAGCACTGCGCACGCACCTGCGTGCGA
GCACCGAGTGGTCCCCTGCGGGCGTCGGTCAGGCGCTGCTGGCCGGTACGGGTGCGGGTGCCGATACCCA
CCGTGCCGTTGTTCTGGCAGGCGACCGTGCCCAGACCCTGAACGCATTGGCAGCGCTGAGCGCAGGCGCA
GACCACCCGGCAGTTTTCACCAGCACTCGTGCGGATGCAAGCCCGGCTGGCCCGGTGTTTGTGTTCCCGG
GTCAAGGCTCGCAGTGGACCGGTATGGCTCGTGAACTGCTGGACTCCGCACCGGTTTTCGCGCGTAAGCT
GCACGACTGTGCAGACGCGTTTGCCCCGTACCTGGGCCACAGCCTGCTGGATAGCGTCACCGGTGCAGCA
GGTGGTCCAGAGCCTGTTGGCGCGGACGTCGTCCAACCGGCGCTGTTCGCCGTTATGGTTGCGCTGACTG
ATCTGTGGAACGCGGCTGGCGTTGCACCGGGTGCACTGCTGGGTCACTCCCTGGGTGAACTGGCAGCCGC
GCATGTCGCGGGTGTTCTGTCCCTGGACGATTCTGCTCGCGTCGTGGCGCGTTGGAGCCAAGCGCAGGCT
ACGTTGGCGGGTCGTGGTGACATGGTCAGCGTTCTGTTGCCTGCGGATGAATTGGCGGACCTGCTGGACC
GCCGTTGGCCGGGTCGCTTGGTTGTGGCGGTTGAAAACGGTCCAGGTAGCGCGGTCGCGAGCGGTGACCT
GGACGCTGCGGCGGAACTGGTCGCACACCTGACCGCCGAAGGTATCCACGCGCGTCGCGTTGACGTGGGC
CTGGCGGCTCACAGCCCGCACATTGACGCGATCCTGCCACGTATTCGCGCGGACATCGCGCCGATTCGTG
CGCATACGCCGAGCATCCCGGTTTATTCGGCGCTGCATGGTGGTGCACTGGATGGCACGCCAATGGACGC
GGCGTACTGGTGTCGTAATCTGCGCTCCACTGTACGTTTCGCGGACGCGACCCGTGCAGCCCTGGAGGCA
GGCCATACCACGTTTGTGGAGGTAAGCCCACATCCGGTCCTGACTACGGCGATGGAGGTGAGCGCAACCC
GTGCCGCGCACGCAGCAACTGTCCTGGGTACGCTGCGCCGTGGTGAGGGTGGTCCGAGCCGCTTCCTGGC
GAGCCTGGCCGAACTGCATGTCAGCGGTGGTGATGCCGATCTGCGTACGGTTCTGCCGGCGAGCCAGGCG
GCTGGCTTGCCGGAAACCGTTCTGACGGCGGGTCCGCGTGGCGAGAGCGCGGATGGCGACTCTCGTCATG
AGGTTCTGTGCGCACGCCTGGCACCGCTGGACCCAGCGGAGCGTCGTGCCCAGCTGCTGACTGTTGTTCG
TGAAAGCGCAGCTGCCGCGCTGGACGGCGACGATCAAGGTAGCATTGACGGTCGTCGCACGTTCCGTGAC
CTGGGTATCACGTCGCTGGCAGCGGTGGGCATCCGTGATCGCCTGCATTCCGCAACCGGTCTGCGTCTGT
CTCCGACCGTTGTGTTTGATCATCCGACCCCGGACGCACTGGCGGCACACTTGGACACCGAACTGTTCGG
CACGGGCGCAGATGCCGAGCCGGCACCAGCTGCGGGTGGTCGTGCGGTGCCGCATGACGAACCAATTGCG
ATCGTGGGTATGGCGTGCCGTTACCCTGGCGGCGTTGGTGCACCGGCCGACCTGTGGCGTACCGTTCTGG
CCGGTGTCGACGCAGTTGGTCCGCTGCCGGCTGATCGTGGCTGGAATATTGCGGACGGTTACGATCCGGA
GCTGGCGGGTCCTGGTCGTTTTAGCCAGCGTGAGGGCGGCTTTCTGCACGACGCAGCTGAATTTGATGCG
GAGTTCTTTGGTATTAGCCCGCGTGAGGCATTGGCGATGGACCCGCAGCAACGTTTGGCTCTGGAAAGCG
CCTGGGAAGCGATTGAGGATGCGGGTCTGGACGCCCATAGCCTGCGTGGCAGCCGTACTGGCGTTTTTCT
GGGCTTGATTACCCAGGATTATGGTCCTCGTGCGGGTGAGCCGACCACGCGTGCAGGTGCGGTGGAGGGT
CACCTGTTCCTGGGTAGCACTGGCAGCGTCGCAAGCGGTCGTCTGAGCTATACCTTGGGTCTGGAAGGTC
CGTCTTTGACGATTGATACGGCATGTTCGAGCAGCCTGGTGGCACTGCACGAAGCATGTCAAGCGCTGCG
TACCGGTGATTGCGACATGGCTCTGACTGGTGGTGTGACGGTCATGCCGAGCACCGGCATGTTGGTCGAG
TTCAGCCGTCAGCGTGGTCTGTCGCCTGACGGCCGTTGTAAAGCCTTTTCTGCATCTGCCGACGGTTTTG
GTCTGGCGGAAGGTGTCGGTATGCTGGTGGTTGAGCGTCTGAGCGATGCGCGTCGTCTGGGCCATCGTGT
GCTGGCGGTGGTGCGCGGTTCTGCGGTTAACCAAGATGGCGCGAGCAATGGCCTGTCGGCGCCTAGCGGC
CCAGCACAACAGCGCGTTATTCGCCAGGCGCTGGTCAACGCTGGCGTCCAAGCATCCCAAGTGGACGTTG
TCGAAGCACATGGCACCGGTACGAAACTGGGCGATCCGATTGAGGCTCAAGCCCTGCAAGCGACCTATGG
CCAGGGCCGTCCGGCTGAGCGCCCGTTGTGGTTGGGTTCTCTGAAGTCCAATATCGGCCACGCGCAAGCG
GCAGCGGGTGTGGGCGGTGTTATCAAAATGGTCATGGCGTTGCGTGAAGGCGTCCTGCCACCGACCCTGC
ACGCAGACGAGCCGAGCCCGCATATTGACTGGTCGGCGGGTCAGGTTCGTCTGCTGACCGAGGAACGCGA
GTGGCCGGAGGCAGGTCACCCTCGCCGTGCGGCAGTTTCGAGCTTCGGTGTTAGCGGTACCAATGCCCAT
GTGATTGTTGAAGAAGCCCCAGAAAGCAGTGCGGATGCCGTTGCCGAAAGTGGTGTTCGTGTTCCAGTGC
CAGTGGTGCCATGGGTGGTTAGCGCCCGTAGTGCCGAAGGCCTGGCGGCGCAAGCGGAACGTCTGGCCCG
CTTTGTGGGTGAACGCAGTGATCAAGATCCAGTGGATATTGGTTTTAGTCTGGTGCGTAGTCGCAGCCTG
CTGGAGCACCGTGCGGTGGTGCTGGGTAAAGGCCGTGATGATCTGGTTGCCGGTCTGGCGAGTCTGGCGA
GTGACGGTAGTGCGACGGGTGTTGTGAGCGGTGTGGCCCGTGGTCGTGCCCGCGTTGCGTTCGGCTTTAG
TGGTCAAGGTGCCCAACGCGTGGGTATGGGTGCCGAGCTGGCCAGTGTGTACCCAGTGTTCGCGGAAGCG
CTGGCGGAAGTGACCGGTGCCCTGGGTCTGGACCCAGAAGTGTTTGGTGATGTGGATCGCCTGGGCCGTA
CCGAAGTTACCCAAGCCGCGCTGTTTGCCTTTGAAGTTGCCGTGGTTCGTCTGCTGGAAAGTTTTGGTGT
GCGCCCAGATGTGCTGATTGGTCATAGTATTGGTGAAATTGCGGCGGCCTACGTTGCGGGCGTTTTCAGC
CTGGGTGATGCCGCCGCCCTGGTTGGTGCGCGTGGCCGTCTGATGCAAGCCCTGCCAGCGGGTGGCGTTA
TGGTGGCGGTTCAAGCCGGCGAAGCGGAGGTGGTTGCGGCCCTGGAAGGTTTTGCCGATCGCGTGAGCCT
GGCCGCCGTGAATGGTCCAAGTAGTGTGGTGGTGAGTGGCGAGGCCGAAGCCGTTGAGCAGGTTGTTGCC
CGTCTGGGCAAGGTTAAAAGCAAGCGTCTGCGTGTTAGTCATGCCTTTCATAGTCCACTGATGGAACCAA
TGCTGGCCGATTTTCGTCAAGTGGCCGAACAGATTACCTACAATGAACCACAACTGCCGGTTGTTAGTAA
TGTGAGTGGTCGTCTGGCCGAACCAGGCGAGCTGACCACGCCAGATTACTGGGTTCGTCATGTTCGTGAA
GCCGTGCGTTTTGGTGATGGCGTTCGCGCGCTGGCCGCGGACGGCGTGGGTGTTCTGGTGGAAGTTGGTC
CAGATAGTGTGCTGACCGCCCTGGCCCGTGAAAGTCTGGACGGTGAAGATGGTCTGCGCGCCGTGCCACT
GCTGCGCAAGGATCGCCCAGAACCAGAAACGCTGCTGACGGGCGTTGCCCAAGCCTTTACCCATGGCGTG
CAGGTGGATTGGCCAGCCCTGCTGCCGGGTGGCCGTCGCGTGGAGCTGCCGACGTACGCATTTCAGCATC
AGCGTTACTGGCTGGATAGCACCACTGCAAACACTGGTGACCGTCCGGCAGCGGACCGTGACACCGCATT
TTGGGAAGCTGTGCAGCACACCGACCTGGACGCCTTCGCTGCAGAATTGGACATTGCCCCGGATGCGCCG
TTGGGCACCGTCTTGCCGGCTCTGGCTGACTGGCGTCAACGCCTGCGTACGGCAGCGGCTGTTGACGCAT
GGCGTTACCGCACCGCCTTTAAACGTCTGCCAGATGCGCCAGGTGCACCAGTCCTGACGGGCAGCTGGCT
GGCCGTAGTTCCGGTGCGTCACCTGGATGATCCGAGCGTTACCACTAGCCTGGATGCAGTTGCTAAAGCG
GGTGCGGAAGTCGTTCAGTTGGCAATCGAAGATGCGGACGCGGACGTTGATCGTCTGACTGAGCGCTTGC
GTGGCCTGGTTGCCGGTCTGGGTGCCGCGCCGGCGGGCATTATGAGCTTCCTGGGTCTGGATGAAGAGCG
TCATCGTGACCACCCGGCGATGCCGAGCGGTCTGGCCACCAGCTTGGCGCTGGTCCGCGCCTTGGGTCGT
GCGGGCATCGGTGCACCGCTGTGGATGGTTACGCGTGAGGCAGTGGCAGCGGGTCAAGACACGCACCCGC
ATGCGCCTCTGGGTAGCCTGATCTGGGGTCTGGGCCAAGTGACGGCTCTGGAGCACGCAGATCGCTGGGG
TGGTCTGATCGATCTGCCGGGTGTGTGTGATGCGCGCGTTGCCCGCATGCTGTGCGCGGGTCTGAGCGGC
CGTGGTGCCGAAGATCAGCTGGCCCTGCGTCCGAGCGGCACTTTCGTCCGCCGTCTGGCGCATATCCCTG
GCGAGCAACGTGCAGCACGTCGTAGCTGGCAACCACGTGGTACGGTGATTGTCACCGGTGGTACGGGTGC
GCTGGGTGCAGTCCTGGCCCGCTGGTTGGCTACCGAGGACGCGGAGCACCTGGTGCTGACCGGCCGTCGT
GGCGCGGACGCCCCTGGCGCGGAGCGTTTGCGTGACGAGCTGGTCGCTACGGGCGCTCGTGTCACGCTGG
CGGCGTGCGACGTGGCAGATCGCAAAGCCGTCGCCGCATTGCTGGACGAACTGGCTGCGGACGGCGAGAC
TGTTCGCGCAGTTCTGCACGCTGCGGGTGTCGCCGATCTGACGTCGCTGGAGAATACCGGTCCAGAAGCG
TTCGCGGCAGGCGTGGCCGCGAAGGTCGATGGTGCACTGCACCTGACCGAACTGTTGGATCACGATTCGC
TGGATGCGTTTGTGTTGTTCAGCAGCATTGCGGGTGTTTGGGGTTCCGGCGACCACGGCGCGTATGCGGC
TGCGAACGCATTTCTGAATGCGTTGGCAGAGTACAATCGTGCACGCGGTATCCCGACCACGAGCATCGCA
TGGGGCGTTTGGAACGCGTTTGGCGTCGAGGGTGCAGGCGGTATCAGCGAGGCGGTTGATTTGGACCAGC
TGCATCGTCGCGGCCTGCCGCTGATTGAACCAGAGCTGGGTCTGACTGCACTGCGTCGCGCTCTAGACCG
TGACGAAACGGTGCTGACGGTTGCTCCGGTTGCCTGGGAGCGCTTCTTTCCGCTGTTCTCCGCTGCACGT
CCGCGTCCGTTGTTTGAGGACTTGCCGCAAGTGCGTGCCCTGAGCGCACCTGTCCCGACGACGGCGGGTC
CGGCCGTGGAACCAGGTCGCCGTGGTAGCGGCCTGGGCGATTTGCCTCTGACGGATCGCGATAGCGCGCT
GCTGGCCTTGGTCCGCGGTGAGAGCGCATCCGTGCTGGGTTACGAGCGTCCAGATCGCCTGGACCCGGAC
CGTGCGCTGCGTGATGTGGGTTTCGATAGCCTGACGGCGATGGAACTGCGTAACCGTCTGGCTACCGCGA
CCGGCCTGACGCTGCCTGCGGCCCTGGTGTTTGATCACCCGACCCCACTGGCGATCGCGGCGTATCTGAA
AGCCGAGCTGACGAGCCAGCTGGACTCCGGTACGCCTGCACGTGAAGCTAGCTCTGCACTGCGTGACGGC
TACCGCCAAGCGGGTGTGAGCGGCCGTGTTCGTAGCTACCTGGATCTGTTGGCAGGTCTGTCGGATTTCC
GCGAACATTTTGATGGTAGCGATGGTTTTAGCCTGGATCTGGTTGATATGGCAGATGGTCCGGGTGAGGT
GACCGTTATTTGCTGCGCGGGTACGGCTGCGATCTCTGGTCCGCATGAGTTCACCCGTCTGGCAGGTGCC
CTGCGCGGCATTGCACCTGTTCGTGCGGTGCCGCAGCCGGGTTACGAAGAAGGCGAACCGCTGCCTTCTA
GCATGGCGGCTGTTGCAGCTGTGCAGGCTGATGCTGTCATTCGTACGCAAGGCGATAAGCCGTTCGTGGT
TGCGGGTCACTCGGCAGGCGCGCTGATGGCGTACGCGCTGGCGACCGAACTGCTGGATCGTGGTCACCCG
CCTCGCGGTGTTGTCCTGATTGATGTGTACCCGCCTGGTCATCAGGACGCGATGAACGCGTGGCTGGAGG
AACTGACGGCAACGTTGTTCGACCGTGAAACTGTTCGTATGGACGACACCCGTCTGACCGCGTTGGGTGC
TTACGACCGCCTGACGGGTCAATGGCGTCCTCGCGAAACCGGTTTGCCGACCCTGTTGGTTAGCGCGGGT
GAACCAATGGGCCCGTGGCCGGACGATAGCTGGAAACCGACCTGGCCTTTCGAGCACGACACCGTTGCGG
TCCCGGGTGATCATTTCACGATGGTTCAAGAACATGCTGATGCGATTGCCCGTCACATTGACGCCTGGCT
GGGTGGCGGCAACAGCTGATAAGCTTATAGGATCCGAATTCGAGCTCCGTCGACAAGCTTGCGGCCGCAC
TCGAGCACCACCACCACCACCACTGAGATCCGGCTGCTAACAAAGCCCGAAAGGAAGCTGAGTTGGCTGC
TGCCACCGCTGAGCAATAACTAGCATAACCCCTTGGGGCCTCTAAACGGGTCTTGAGGGGTTTTTTGCTG
AAAGGAGGAACTATATCCGGAT
