Features (pLannotate 1.2.2; 20 found; start..end, strand, type, name):
   1012..1089    -  promoter       lacI promoter: lacI
   1097..1376    -  CDS            TcR (fragment): tetracycline efflux protein; tet; confers resistance to tetracycline
   1402..1420    +  promoter       T7 promoter: promoter for bacteriophage T7 RNA polymerase
   1421..1445    +  protein_bind   lac operator: The lac repressor binds to the lac operator to inhibit transcription in E. coli. This inhibition can be relieved by adding lactose or isopropyl-β-D-thiogalactopyranoside (IPTG). lac repressor encoded by lacI
   1460..1482    +  RBS            RBS: efficient ribosome binding site from bacteriophage T7 gene 10 (Olins and Rangwala, 1989)
   1501..1519    +  CDS            9xHis (fragment): 9xHis affinity tag
   3464..4756    +  CDS            pks15 (fragment): PKS15_MYCTU - Experimental evidence at protein level: Swiss-Prot protein existence level 1. From Mycobacterium tuberculosis (strain ATCC 25618 / H37Rv).
   8941..8958    +  CDS            9xHis (fragment): 9xHis affinity tag
   8968..9017    +  CDS            SET1 (fragment): solubility-enhancement tag derived from T7 phage gene 10B
   9025..9072    +  terminator     T7 terminator: transcription terminator for bacteriophage T7 RNA polymerase
   9109..9537    +  rep_origin     f1 ori (sequence partly withheld): f1 bacteriophage origin of replication; arrow indicates direction of (+) strand synthesis
   9590..9647    +  promoter       AmpR promoter (fragment): bla
   9656..10471   -  CDS            KanR: aminoglycoside phosphotransferase; aph(3')-Ia; confers resistance to kanamycin in bacteria or G418 (Geneticin®) in eukaryotes
  10593..11181   +  rep_origin     ori: high-copy-number ColE1/pMB1/pBR322/pUC origin of replication
  11367..11506   -  misc_feature   bom: basis of mobility region from pBR322
  11608..11799   -  CDS            rop: Rop protein, which maintains plasmids at low copy number; rop
  11816..12196   +  CDS            YPB1_ECOLX: Protein predicted: Swiss-Prot protein existence level 4. From Escherichia coli.
  12268..12559   -  CDS            TcR (fragment): tetracycline efflux protein; tet; confers resistance to tetracycline
  12574..12595   -  protein_bind   CAP binding site: CAP binding activates transcription in the presence of cAMP. E. coli catabolite activator protein
  12608..1011    -  CDS            lacI (across the origin): lac repressor; lacI; The lac repressor binds to the lac operator to inhibit transcription in E. coli. This inhibition can be relieved by adding lactose or isopropyl-β-D-thiogalactopyranoside (IPTG).
>Addgene plasmid #110068 | pSY091 | addgene full sequence | sequence record 212814 | Addgene NGS Result
GGCGGTTTGCGTATTGGGCGCCAGGGTGGTTTTTCTTTTCACCAGTGAGACGGGCAACAGCTGATTGCCC
TTCACCGCCTGGCCCTGAGAGAGTTGCAGCAAGCGGTCCACGCTGGTTTGCCCCAGCAGGCGAAAATCCT
GTTTGATGGTGGTTAACGGCGGGATATAACATGAGCTGTCTTCGGTATCGTCGTATCCCACTACCGAGAT
GTCCGCACCAACGCGCAGCCCGGACTCGGTAATGGCGCGCATTGCGCCCAGCGCCATCTGATCGTTGGCA
ACCAGCATCGCAGTGGGAACGATGCCCTCATTCAGCATTTGCATGGTTTGTTGAAAACCGGACATGGCAC
TCCAGTCGCCTTCCCGTTCCGCTATCGGCTGAATTTGATTGCGAGTGAGATATTTATGCCAGCCAGCCAG
ACGCAGACGCGCCGAGACAGAACTTAATGGGCCCGCTAACAGCGCGATTTGCTGGTGACCCAATGCGACC
AGATGCTCCACGCCCAGTCGCGTACCGTCTTCATGGGAGAAAATAATACTGTTGATGGGTGTCTGGTCAG
AGACATCAAGAAATAACGCCGGAACATTAGTGCAGGCAGCTTCCACAGCAATGGCATCCTGGTCATCCAG
CGGATAGTTAATGATCAGCCCACTGACGCGTTGCGCGAGAAGATTGTGCACCGCCGCTTTACAGGCTTCG
ACGCCGCTTCGTTCTACCATCGACACCACCACGCTGGCACCCAGTTGATCGGCGCGAGATTTAATCGCCG
CGACAATTTGCGACGGCGCGTGCAGGGCCAGACTGGAGGTGGCAACGCCAATCAGCAACGACTGTTTGCC
CGCCAGTTGTTGTGCCACGCGGTTGGGAATGTAATTCAGCTCCGCCATCGCCGCTTCCACTTTTTCCCGC
GTTTTCGCAGAAACGTGGCTGGCCTGGTTCACCACGCGGGAAACGGTCTGATAAGAGACACCGGCATACT
CTGCGACATCGTATAACGTTACTGGTTTCACATTCACCACCCTGAATTGACTCTCTTCCGGGCGCTATCA
TGCCATACCGCGAAAGGTTTTGCGCCATTCGATGGTGTCCGGGATCTCGACGCTCTCCCTTATGCGACTC
CTGCATTAGGAAGCAGCCCAGTAGTAGGTTGAGGCCGTTGAGCACCGCCGCCGCAAGGAATGGTGCATGC
AAGGAGATGGCGCCCAACAGTCCCCCGGCCACGGGGCCTGCCACCATACCCACGCCGAAACAAGCGCTCA
TGAGCCCGAAGTGGCGAGCCCGATCTTCCCCATCGGTGATGTCGGCGATATAGGCGCCAGCAACCGCACC
TGTGGCGCCGGTGATGCCGGCCACGATGCGTCCGGCGTAGAGGATCGAGATCGATCTCGATCCCGCGAAA
TTAATACGACTCACTATAGGGGAATTGTGAGCGGATAACAATTCCCCTCTAGAAATAATTTTGTTTAACT
TTAAGAAGGAGATATACATATGGGCAGCAGCCACCACCACCACCACCACAGCAGCGGCCTGGTCCCGCGT
GGTTCCCACATGGCAGGTCCACCGCCGTTCCCGCGTCGTCGTGGCCCGAGCGGCCGTCGTCGTTGCGGCG
GTCGTGCTACCCCGGGTAGCGTCCGTGACCGTACGGGTCGTCGTCCGGCAGCCGTTCCGAGCCGTGCAGT
TTGCGCAGCGGATCTGTGCGAAGAAAATGACGACGGCTCGAAGAATGTTTCTGAACATCGCGGTAGCGCA
GGTGGTTCCGTGCTGTTTCCACGTACCGGCACCGTCCTGCCGTGGGTACTGACCGGTCCTGGCGCAGCGG
CGGTTCGCGCACGCTCCGAAGCACTGCGCACGCACCTGCGTGCGAGCACCGAGTGGTCCCCTGCGGGCGT
CGGTCAGGCGCTGCTGGCCGGTACGGGTGCGGGTGCCGATACCCACCGTGCCGTTGTTCTGGCAGGCGAC
CGTGCCCAGACCCTGAACGCATTGGCAGCGCTGAGCGCAGGCGCAGACCACCCGGCAGTTTTCACCAGCA
CTCGTGCGGATGCAAGCCCGGCTGGCCCGGTGTTTGTGTTCCCGGGTCAAGGCTCGCAGTGGACCGGTAT
GGCTCGTGAACTGCTGGACTCCGCACCGGTTTTCGCGCGTAAGCTGCACGACTGTGCAGACGCGTTTGCC
CCGTACCTGGGCCACAGCCTGCTGGATAGCGTCACCGGTGCAGCAGGTGGTCCAGAGCCTGTTGGCGCGG
ACGTCGTCCAACCGGCGCTGTTCGCCGTTATGGTTGCGCTGACTGATCTGTGGAACGCGGCTGGCGTTGC
ACCGGGTGCACTGCTGGGTCACTCCCTGGGTGAACTGGCAGCCGCGCATGTCGCGGGTGTTCTGTCCCTG
GACGATTCTGCTCGCGTCGTGGCGCGTTGGAGCCAAGCGCAGGCTACGTTGGCGGGTCGTGGTGACATGG
TCAGCGTTCTGTTGCCTGCGGATGAATTGGCGGACCTGCTGGACCGCCGTTGGCCGGGTCGCTTGGTTGT
GGCGGTTGAAAACGGTCCAGGTAGCGCGGTCGCGAGCGGTGACCTGGACGCTGCGGCGGAACTGGTCGCA
CACCTGACCGCCGAAGGTATCCACGCGCGTCGCGTTGACGTGGGCCTGGCGGCTCACAGCCCGCACATTG
ACGCGATCCTGCCACGTATTCGCGCGGACATCGCGCCGATTCGTGCGCATACGCCGAGCATCCCGGTTTA
TTCGGCGCTGCATGGTGGTGCACTGGATGGCACGCCAATGGACGCGGCGTACTGGTGTCGTAATCTGCGC
TCCACTGTACGTTTCGCGGACGCGACCCGTGCAGCCCTGGAGGCAGGCCATACCACGTTTGTGGAGGTAA
GCCCACATCCGGTCCTGACTACGGCGATGGAGGTGAGCGCAACCCGTGCCGCGCACGCAGCAACTGTCCT
GGGTACGCTGCGCCGTGGTGAGGGTGGTCCGAGCCGCTTCCTGGCGAGCCTGGCCGAACTGCATGTCAGC
GGTGGTGATGCCGATCTGCGTACGGTTCTGCCGGCGAGCCAGGCGGCTGGCTTGCCGGAAACCGTTCTGA
CGGCGGGTCCGCGTGGCGAGAGCGCGGATGGCGACTCTCGTCATGAGGTTCTGTGCGCACGCCTGGCACC
GCTGGACCCAGCGGAGCGTCGTGCCCAGCTGCTGACTGTTGTTCGTGAAAGCGCAGCTGCCGCGCTGGAC
GGCGACGATCAAGGTAGCATTGACGGTCGTCGCACGTTCCGTGACCTGGGTATCACGTCGCTGGCAGCGG
TGGGCATCCGTGATCGCCTGCATTCCGCAACCGGTCTGCGTCTGTCTCCGACCGTTGTGTTTGATCATCC
GACCCCGGACGCACTGGCGGCACACTTGGACACCGAACTGTTCGGCACGGGCGCAGATGCCGAGCCGGCA
CCAGCTGCGGGTGGTCGTGCGGTGCCGCATGACGAACCAATTGCGATCGTGGGTATGGCGTGCCGTTACC
CTGGCGGCGTTGGTGCACCGGCCGACCTGTGGCGTACCGTTCTGGCCGGTGTCGACGCAGTTGGTCCGCT
GCCGGCTGATCGTGGCTGGAATATTGCGGACGGTTACGATCCGGAGCTGGCGGGTCCTGGTCGTTTTAGC
CAGCGTGAGGGCGGCTTTCTGCACGACGCAGCTGAATTTGATGCGGAGTTCTTTGGTATTAGCCCGCGTG
AGGCATTGGCGATGGACCCGCAGCAACGTTTGGCTCTGGAAAGCGCCTGGGAAGCGATTGAGGATGCGGG
TCTGGACGCCCATAGCCTGCGTGGCAGCCGTACTGGCGTTTTTCTGGGCTTGATTACCCAGGATTATGGT
CCTCGTGCGGGTGAGCCGACCACGCGTGCAGGTGCGGTGGAGGGTCACCTGTTCCTGGGTAGCACTGGCA
GCGTCGCAAGCGGTCGTCTGAGCTATACCTTGGGTCTGGAAGGTCCGTCTTTGACGATTGATACGGCATG
TTCGAGCAGCCTGGTGGCACTGCACGAAGCATGTCAAGCGCTGCGTACCGGTGATTGCGACATGGCTCTG
ACTGGTGGTGTGACGGTCATGCCGAGCACCGGCATGTTGGTCGAGTTCAGCCGTCAGCGTGGTCTGTCGC
CTGACGGCCGTTGTAAAGCCTTTTCTGCATCTGCCGACGGTTTTGGTCTGGCGGAAGGTGTCGGTATGCT
GGTGGTTGAGCGTCTGAGCGATGCGCGTCGTCTGGGCCATCGTGTGCTGGCGGTGGTGCGCGGTTCTGCG
GTTAACCAAGATGGCGCGAGCAATGGCCTGTCGGCGCCTAGCGGCCCAGCACAACAGCGCGTTATTCGCC
AGGCGCTGGTCAACGCTGGCGTCCAAGCATCCCAAGTGGACGTTGTCGAAGCACATGGCACCGGTACGAA
ACTGGGCGATCCGATTGAGGCTCAAGCCCTGCAAGCGACCTATGGCCAGGGCCGTCCGGCTGAGCGCCCG
TTGTGGTTGGGTTCTCTGAAGTCCAATATCGGCCACGCGCAAGCGGCAGCGGGTGTGGGCGGTGTTATCA
AAATGGTCATGGCGTTGCGTGAAGGCGTCCTGCCACCGACCCTGCACGCAGACGAGCCGAGCCCGCATAT
TGACTGGTCGGCGGGTCAGGTTCGTCTGCTGACCGAGGAACGCGAGTGGCCGGAGGCAGGTCACCCTCGC
CGTGCGGCAGTTTCGAGCTTCGGTGTTAGCGGTACCAATGCCCATGTGATTGTTGAAGAAGCCCCAGAAA
GCAGTGCGGATGCCGTTGCCGAAAGTGGTGTTCGTGTTCCAGTGCCAGTGGTGCCATGGGTGGTTAGCGC
CCGTAGTGCCGAAGGCCTGGCGGCGCAAGCGGAACGTCTGGCCCGCTTTGTGGGTGAACGCAGTGATCAA
GATCCAGTGGATATTGGTTTTAGTCTGGTGCGTAGTCGCAGCCTGCTGGAGCACCGTGCGGTGGTGCTGG
GTAAAGGCCGTGATGATCTGGTTGCCGGTCTGGCGAGTCTGGCGAGTGACGGTAGTGCGACGGGTGTTGT
GAGCGGTGTGGCCCGTGGTCGTGCCCGCGTTGCGTTCGGCTTTAGTGGTCAAGGTGCCCAACGCGTGGGT
ATGGGTGCCGAGCTGGCCAGTGTGTACCCAGTGTTCGCGGAAGCGCTGGCGGAAGTGACCGGTGCCCTGG
GTCTGGACCCAGAAGTGTTTGGTGATGTGGATCGCCTGGGCCGTACCGAAGTTACCCAAGCCGCGCTGTT
TGCCTTTGAAGTTGCCGTGGTTCGTCTGCTGGAAAGTTTTGGTGTGCGCCCAGATGTGCTGATTGGTCAT
AGTATTGGTGAAATTGCGGCGGCCTACGTTGCGGGCGTTTTCAGCCTGGGTGATGCCGCCGCCCTGGTTG
GTGCGCGTGGCCGTCTGATGCAAGCCCTGCCAGCGGGTGGCGTTATGGTGGCGGTTCAAGCCGGCGAAGC
GGAGGTGGTTGCGGCCCTGGAAGGTTTTGCCGATCGCGTGAGCCTGGCCGCCGTGAATGGTCCAAGTAGT
GTGGTGGTGAGTGGCGAGGCCGAAGCCGTTGAGCAGGTTGTTGCCCGTCTGGGCAAGGTTAAAAGCAAGC
GTCTGCGTGTTAGTCATGCCTTTCATAGTCCACTGATGGAACCAATGCTGGCCGATTTTCGTCAAGTGGC
CGAACAGATTACCTACAATGAACCACAACTGCCGGTTGTTAGTAATGTGAGTGGTCGTCTGGCCGAACCA
GGCGAGCTGACCACGCCAGATTACTGGGTTCGTCATGTTCGTGAAGCCGTGCGTTTTGGTGATGGCGTTC
GCGCGCTGGCCGCGGACGGCGTGGGTGTTCTGGTGGAAGTTGGTCCAGATAGTGTGCTGACCGCCCTGGC
CCGTGAAAGTCTGGACGGTGAAGATGGTCTGCGCGCCGTGCCACTGCTGCGCAAGGATCGCCCAGAACCA
GAAACGCTGCTGACGGGCGTTGCCCAAGCCTTTACCCATGGCGTGCAGGTGGATTGGCCAGCCCTGCTGC
CGGGTGGCCGTCGCGTGGAGCTGCCGACGTACGCATTTCAGCATCAGCGTTACTGGCTGGATAGCACCAC
TGCAAACACTGGTGACCGTCCGGCAGCGGACCGTGACACCGCATTTTGGGAAGCTGTGCAGCACACCGAC
CTGGACGCCTTCGCTGCAGAATTGGACATTGCCCCGGATGCGCCGTTGGGCACCGTCTTGCCGGCTCTGG
CTGACTGGCGTCAACGCCTGCGTACGGCAGCGGCTGTTGACGCATGGCGTTACCGCACCGCCTTTAAACG
TCTGCCAGATGCGCCAGGTGCACCAGTCCTGACGGGCAGCTGGCTGGCCGTAGTTCCGGTGCGTCACCTG
GATGATCCGAGCGTTACCACTAGCCTGGATGCAGTTGCTAAAGCGGGTGCGGAAGTCGTTCAGTTGGCAA
TCGAAGATGCGGACGCGGACGTTGATCGTCTGACTGAGCGCTTGCGTGGCCTGGTTGCCGGTCTGGGTGC
CGCGCCGGCGGGCATTATGAGCTTCCTGGGTCTGGATGAAGAGCGTCATCGTGACCACCCGGCGATGCCG
AGCGGTCTGGCCACCAGCTTGGCGCTGGTCCGCGCCTTGGGTCGTGCGGGCATCGGTGCACCGCTGTGGA
TGGTTACGCGTGAGGCAGTGGCAGCGGGTCAAGACACGCACCCGCATGCGCCTCTGGGTAGCCTGATCTG
GGGTCTGGGCCAAGTGACGGCTCTGGAGCACGCAGATCGCTGGGGTGGTCTGATCGATCTGCCGGGTGTG
TGTGATGCGCGCGTTGCCCGCATGCTGTGCGCGGGTCTGAGCGGCCGTGGTGCCGAAGATCAGCTGGCCC
TGCGTCCGAGCGGCACTTTCGTCCGCCGTCTGGCGCATATCCCTGGCGAGCAACGTGCAGCACGTCGTAG
CTGGCAACCACGTGGTACGGTGATTGTCACCGGTGGTACGGGTGCGCTGGGTGCAGTCCTGGCCCGCTGG
TTGGCTACCGAGGACGCGGAGCACCTGGTGCTGACCGGCCGTCGTGGCGCGGACGCCCCTGGCGCGGAGC
GTTTGCGTGACGAGCTGGTCGCTACGGGCGCTCGTGTCACGCTGGCGGCGTGCGACGTGGCAGATCGCAA
AGCCGTCGCCGCATTGCTGGACGAACTGGCTGCGGACGGCGAGACTGTTCGCGCAGTTCTGCACGCTGCG
GGTGTCGCCGATCTGACGTCGCTGGAGAATACCGGTCCAGAAGCGTTCGCGGCAGGCGTGGCCGCGAAGG
TCGATGGTGCACTGCACCTGACCGAACTGTTGGATCACGATTCGCTGGATGCGTTTGTGTTGTTCAGCAG
CATTGCGGGTGTTTGGGGTTCCGGCGACCACGGCGCGTATGCGGCTGCGAACGCATTTCTGAATGCGTTG
GCAGAGTACAATCGTGCACGCGGTATCCCGACCACGAGCATCGCATGGGGCGTTTGGAACGCGTTTGGCG
TCGAGGGTGCAGGCGGTATCAGCGAGGCGGTTGATTTGGACCAGCTGCATCGTCGCGGCCTGCCGCTGAT
TGAACCAGAGCTGGGTCTGACTGCACTGCGTCGCGCTCTAGACCGTGACGAAACGGTGCTGACGGTTGCT
CCGGTTGCCTGGGAGCGCTTCTTTCCGCTGTTCTCCGCTGCACGTCCGCGTCCGTTGTTTGAGGACTTGC
CGCAAGTGCGTGCCCTGAGCGCACCTGTCCCGACGACGGCGGGTCCGGCCGTGGAACCAGGTCGCCGTGG
TAGCGGCCTGGGCGATTTGCCTCTGACGGATCGCGATAGCGCGCTGCTGGCCTTGGTCCGCGGTGAGAGC
GCATCCGTGCTGGGTTACGAGCGTCCAGATCGCCTGGACCCGGACCGTGCGCTGCGTGATGTGGGTTTCG
ATAGCCTGACGGCGATGGAACTGCGTAACCGTCTGGCTACCGCGACCGGCCTGACGCTGCCTGCGGCCCT
GGTGTTTGATCACCCGACCCCACTGGCGATCGCGGCGTATCTGAAAGCCGAGCTGACGAGCCAGCTGGAC
TCCGGTACGCCTGCACGTGAAGCTAGCTCTGCACTGCGTGACGGCTACCGCCAAGCGGGTGTGAGCGGCC
GTGTTCGTAGCTACCTGGATCTGTTGGCAGGTCTGTCGGATTTCCGCGAACATTTTGATGGTAGCGATGG
TTTTAGCCTGGATCTGGTTGATATGGCAGATGGTCCGGGTGAGGTGACCGTTATTTGCTGCGCGGGTACG
GCTGCGATCTCTGGTCCGCATGAGTTCACCCGTCTGGCAGGTGCCCTGCGCGGCATTGCACCTGTTCGTG
CGGTGCCGCAGCCGGGTTACGAAGAAGGCGAACCGCTGCCTTCTAGCATGGCGGCTGTTGCAGCTGTGCA
GGCTGATGCTGTCATTCGTACGCAAGGCGATAAGCCGTTCGTGGTTGCGGGTCACTCGGCAGGCGCGCTG
ATGGCGTACGCGCTGGCGACCGAACTGCTGGATCGTGGTCACCCGCCTCGCGGTGTTGTCCTGATTGATG
TGTACCCGCCTGGTCATCAGGACGCGATGAACGCGTGGCTGGAGGAACTGACGGCAACGTTGTTCGACCG
TGAAACTGTTCGTATGGACGACACCCGTCTGACCGCGTTGGGTGCTTACGACCGCCTGACGGGTCAATGG
CGTCCTCGCGAAACCGGTTTGCCGACCCTGTTGGTTAGCGCGGGTGAACCAATGGGCCCGTGGCCGGACG
ATAGCTGGAAACCGACCTGGCCTTTCGAGCACGACACCGTTGCGGTCCCGGGTGATCATTTCACGATGGT
TCAAGAACATGCTGATGCGATTGCCCGTCACATTGACGCCTGGCTGGGTGGCGGCAACAGCTGATAAGCT
TATAGGATCCGAATTCGAGCTCCGTCGACAAGCTTGCGGCCGCACTCGAGCACCACCACCACCACCACTG
AGATCCGGCTGCTAACAAAGCCCGAAAGGAAGCTGAGTTGGCTGCTGCCACCGCTGAGCAATAACTAGCA
TAACCCCTTGGGGCCTCTAAACGGGTCTTGAGGGGTTTTTTGCTGAAAGGAGGAACTATATCCGGATTGG
CGAATGGG
[124 nt withheld, positions 9109-9232]
C
[91 nt withheld, positions 9234-9324]
A
[49 nt withheld, positions 9326-9374]
CCTTTGACGTTGGAGTCCACGTTCTTT
[37 nt withheld, positions 9402-9438]
ACCCTATCTCGGTCTATTCTTTTGATTTATAAGGGATTTTGCCGATTTCGGCCTATTGGTTAAAAAATGA
GCTGATTTAACAAAAATTTAACGCGAATTTTAACAAAATATTAACGCTTACAATTTAGGTGGCACTTTTC
GGGGAAATGTGCGCGGAACCCCTATTTGTTTATTTTTCTAAATACATTCAAATATGTATCCGCTCATGAA
TTAATTCTTAGAAAAACTCATCGAGCATCAAATGAAACTGCAATTTATTCATATCAGGATTATCAATACC
ATATTTTTGAAAAAGCCGTTTCTGTAATGAAGGAGAAAACTCACCGAGGCAGTTCCATAGGATGGCAAGA
TCCTGGTATCGGTCTGCGATTCCGACTCGTCCAACATCAATACAACCTATTAATTTCCCCTCGTCAAAAA
TAAGGTTATCAAGTGAGAAATCACCATGAGTGACGACTGAATCCGGTGAGAATGGCAAAAGTTTATGCAT
TTCTTTCCAGACTTGTTCAACAGGCCAGCCATTACGCTCGTCATCAAAATCACTCGCATCAACCAAACCG
TTATTCATTCGTGATTGCGCCTGAGCGAGACGAAATACGCGATCGCTGTTAAAAGGACAATTACAAACAG
GAATCGAATGCAACCGGCGCAGGAACACTGCCAGCGCATCAACAATATTTTCACCTGAATCAGGATATTC
TTCTAATACCTGGAATGCTGTTTTCCCGGGGATCGCAGTGGTGAGTAACCATGCATCATCAGGAGTACGG
ATAAAATGCTTGATGGTCGGAAGAGGCATAAATTCCGTCAGCCAGTTTAGTCTGACCATCTCATCTGTAA
CATCATTGGCAACGCTACCTTTGCCATGTTTCAGAAACAACTCTGGCGCATCGGGCTTCCCATACAATCG
ATAGATTGTCGCACCTGATTGCCCGACATTATCGCGAGCCCATTTATACCCATATAAATCAGCATCCATG
TTGGAATTTAATCGCGGCCTAGAGCAAGACGTTTCCCGTTGAATATGGCTCATAACACCCCTTGTATTAC
TGTTTATGTAAGCAGACAGTTTTATTGTTCATGACCAAAATCCCTTAACGTGAGTTTTCGTTCCACTGAG
CGTCAGACCCCGTAGAAAAGATCAAAGGATCTTCTTGAGATCCTTTTTTTCTGCGCGTAATCTGCTGCTT
GCAAACAAAAAAACCACCGCTACCAGCGGTGGTTTGTTTGCCGGATCAAGAGCTACCAACTCTTTTTCCG
AAGGTAACTGGCTTCAGCAGAGCGCAGATACCAAATACTGTCCTTCTAGTGTAGCCGTAGTTAGGCCACC
ACTTCAAGAACTCTGTAGCACCGCCTACATACCTCGCTCTGCTAATCCTGTTACCAGTGGCTGCTGCCAG
TGGCGATAAGTCGTGTCTTACCGGGTTGGACTCAAGACGATAGTTACCGGATAAGGCGCAGCGGTCGGGC
TGAACGGGGGGTTCGTGCACACAGCCCAGCTTGGAGCGAACGACCTACACCGAACTGAGATACCTACAGC
GTGAGCTATGAGAAAGCGCCACGCTTCCCGAAGGGAGAAAGGCGGACAGGTATCCGGTAAGCGGCAGGGT
CGGAACAGGAGAGCGCACGAGGGAGCTTCCAGGGGGAAACGCCTGGTATCTTTATAGTCCTGTCGGGTTT
CGCCACCTCTGACTTGAGCGTCGATTTTTGTGATGCTCGTCAGGGGGGCGGAGCCTATGGAAAAACGCCA
GCAACGCGGCCTTTTTACGGTTCCTGGCCTTTTGCTGGCCTTTTGCTCACATGTTCTTTCCTGCGTTATC
CCCTGATTCTGTGGATAACCGTATTACCGCCTTTGAGTGAGCTGATACCGCTCGCCGCAGCCGAACGACC
GAGCGCAGCGAGTCAGTGAGCGAGGAAGCGGAAGAGCGCCTGATGCGGTATTTTCTCCTTACGCATCTGT
GCGGTATTTCACACCGCAATGGTGCACTCTCAGTACAATCTGCTCTGATGCCGCATAGTTAAGCCAGTAT
ACACTCCGCTATCGCTACGTGACTGGGTCATGGCTGCGCCCCGACACCCGCCAACACCCGCTGACGCGCC
CTGACGGGCTTGTCTGCTCCCGGCATCCGCTTACAGACAAGCTGTGACCGTCTCCGGGAGCTGCATGTGT
CAGAGGTTTTCACCGTCATCACCGAAACGCGCGAGGCAGCTGCGGTAAAGCTCATCAGCGTGGTCGTGAA
GCGATTCACAGATGTCTGCCTGTTCATCCGCGTCCAGCTCGTTGAGTTTCTCCAGAAGCGTTAATGTCTG
GCTTCTGATAAAGCGGGCCATGTTAAGGGCGGTTTTTTCCTGTTTGGTCACTGATGCCTCCGTGTAAGGG
GGATTTCTGTTCATGGGGGTAATGATACCGATGAAACGAGAGAGGATGCTCACGATACGGGTTACTGATG
ATGAACATGCCCGGTTACTGGAACGTTGTGAGGGTAAACAACTGGCGGTATGGATGCGGCGGGACCAGAG
AAAAATCACTCAGGGTCAATGCCAGCGCTTCGTTAATACAGATGTAGGTGTTCCACAGGGTAGCCAGCAG
CATCCTGCGATGCAGATCCGGAACATAATGGTGCAGGGCGCTGACTTCCGCGTTTCCAGACTTTACGAAA
CACGGAAACCGAAGACCATTCATGTTGTTGCTCAGGTCGCAGACGTTTTGCAGCAGCAGTCGCTTCACGT
TCGCTCGCGTATCGGTGATTCATTCTGCTAACCAGTAAGGCAACCCCGCCAGCCTAGCCGGGTCCTCAAC
GACAGGAGCACGATCATGCGCACCCGTGGGGCCGCCATGCCGGCGATAATGGCCTGCTTCTCGCCGAAAC
GTTTGGTGGCGGGACCAGTGACGAAGGCTTGAGCGAGGGCGTGCAAGATTCCGAATACCGCAAGCGACAG
GCCGATCATCGTCGCGCTCCAGCGAAAGCGGTCCTCGCCGAAAATGACCCAGAGCGCTGCCGGCACCTGT
CCTACGAGTTGCATGATAAAGAAGACAGTCATAAGTGCGGCGACGATAGTCATGCCCCGCGCCCACCGGA
AGGAGCTGACTGGGTTGAAGGCTCTCAAGGGCATCGGTCGAGATCCCGGTGCCTAATGAGTGAGCTAACT
TACATTAATTGCGTTGCGCTCACTGCCCGCTTTCCAGTCGGGAAACCTGTCGTGCCAGCTGCATTAATGA
ATCGGCCAACGCGCGGGGAGA
